>Addgene plasmid #40848 | pAS-13 | addgene partial sequence | sequence record 70041 | EGFP-C 5'-CATGGTCCTGCTGGAGTTCGTG-3'
ACGAGCTGTACAAGTAAAGCGGCCGCGACTCTAGATGATAACAACGATCTACCTCATCTAGATCATAATC
AGCCATACCACATTTGTAGAGGTTTTACTTGCTTTAAAAAACCTCCCACACCTCCCCCTGAACCTGAAAC
ATAAAATGAATGCAATTGTTGTTGTTAACTTGTTTATTGCAGCTTATAATGGTTACAAGGGTGGGCGCGC
CGACCCAGCTTTCTTGTACAAAGTTGGCATTATAAGAAAGCATTGCTTATCAATTTGTTGCAACGAACAG
GTCACTATCAGTCAAAATAAAATCATTATTTGCCATCCAGCTGATATCCCCTATAGTGAGTCGTATTACA
TGGTCATAGCTGTTTCCTGGCAGCTCTGGCCCGTGTCTCAAAATCTCTGATGTTACATTGCACAAGATAA
AAATATATCATCATGAACAATAAAACTGTCTGCTTACATAAACAGTAATACAAGGGGTGTTATGAGCCAT
ATTCAACGGGAAACGTCGAGGCCGCGATTAAATTCCAACATGGATGCTGATTTATATGGGTATAAATGGG
CTCGCGATAATGTCGGGCAATCAGGTGCGACAATCTATCGCTTGTATGGGAAGCCCGATGCGCCAGAGTT
GTTTCTGAAACATGGCAAAGGTAGCGTTGCCAATGATGTTACAGATGAGATGGTCAGACTAAACTGGCTG
ACGGAATTTATGCCTCTTCCGACCATCAAGCATTTTATCCGTACTCCTGATGATGCATGGTTACTCACCA
CTGCGATCCCCGGAAAAACAGCATTCCAGGTATTAGAAGAATATCCTGATTCAGGTGAAAATATTGTTGA
TGCGCTGGCAGTGTTCCTGCGCCGG
