[The description below was written by a language model from this plasmid's Addgene catalogue record.]
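Description:
pAS-13 is a small (about 3.5 kb) Gateway entry-type plasmid built on pENTR/D-EGFP, a lab-made derivative of pENTR/D-TOPO into which the EGFP coding region and its downstream multiple cloning site from pEGFP-N1 were inserted by directional TOPO cloning. It is maintained at high copy in E. coli under kanamycin selection. The record classifies it as an insect expression vector and miRNA reporter and lists Actin5C as the promoter and Gateway as the cloning method. No feature table is provided, so it cannot be confirmed whether the Actin5C promoter is physically present in this plasmid or is instead supplied by a destination vector after recombination. The small total size and pENTR backbone would be consistent with the latter.

The payload is an EGFP open reading frame whose 3′ UTR carries a short synthetic target site for the Drosophila microRNA let-7, termed "let-7–Bartel", inserted as an annealed oligonucleotide pair into the XbaI site downstream of EGFP. Although EGFP is recorded as an N-terminal tag, the insert is a noncoding miRNA-complementary element lying in the UTR rather than a fused protein. The name suggests a particular, partial pattern of pairing to let-7, but the record does not spell out the exact complementarity design.

The stated purpose is to provide target RNAs for defining how much complementarity between a small RNA and its target is needed to trigger tailing and degradation of the small RNA in vitro. The plasmid appears to belong to a series of target variants made for a study of target RNA-directed trimming and tailing of small silencing RNAs.
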