Addgene plasmid #40848: pAS-13
Purpose: Target RNAs used to determine complementarity requirements for in vitro tailing and degradation
Depositing lab: Phillip Zamore. Depositing organization: University of Massachusetts, Worcester. Publication: Target RNA-directed trimming and tailing of small silencing RNAs. Ameres SL, Horwich MD, Hung JH, Xu J, Ghildiyal M, Weng Z, Zamore PD. Science. 2010 Jun 18;328(5985):1534-9. 10.1126/science.1187058 PubMed 20558712.
Backbone
  Vector backbone: pENTR/D-EGFP
  Backbone manufacturer: Zamore lab
  Total vector size (bp): 3549
  Modifications to backbone: A DNA fragment encoding EGFP together with the downstream multiple cloning site was amplified from pEGFP-N1 (Clontech, Mountain View, CA, USA) and inserted into pENTR/D-TOPO (Invitrogen, Carlsbad, CA, USA) using the pENTR Directional TOPO Cloning Kit (Invitrogen) to generate pENTR/D-EGFP.
  Vector type: Insect Expression ; miRNA reporter
Growth in bacteria
  Bacterial resistance: Kanamycin, 50 μg/mL
  Growth temperature: 37°C
  Growth strain: DH5alpha
  Copy number: High Copy
Gene/Insert
  Gene/Insert name: let-7–Bartel
  Species: D. melanogaster (fly)
  Promoter: Actin5C
  Tag / fusion protein: EGFP (N terminal on insert)
  Cloning method: Gateway Cloning
  Sequencing primers: 5′ EGFP-C
Terms and licenses: Academic/Nonprofit Terms; Industry Terms: Not Available to Industry
Depositor comments: The let-7 Bartel complimentary sequence was inserted in the XbaI site in the 3'UTR of EGFP using the following oligos: s: CTAGATGATAACAACGATCTACCTCAT as: CTAGATGAGGTAGATCGTTGTTATCAT
How to cite: pAS-13 was a gift from Phillip Zamore (Addgene plasmid # 40848 ; http://n2t.net/addgene:40848 ; RRID:Addgene_40848)
